>Addgene plasmid #112645 | pCFD5_w | addgene full sequence | sequence record 217990 | Addgene NGS Result
GCGTCAGCGGGTTCTCGACGGTCACGGCGGGCATGTCGACACTAGTTCTAGCCAGCTTTTGTTCCCTTTA
GTGAGGGTTAATTTCGAGCTTGGCGTAATCATGGTCATAGCTGTTTCCTGTGTGAAATTGTTATCCGCTC
ACAATTCCACACAACATACGAGCCGGAAGCATAAAGTGTAAAGCCTGGGGTGCCTAATGAGTGAGCTAAC
TCACATTAATTGCGTTGCGCTCACTGCCCGCTTTCCAGTCGGGAAACCTGTCGTGCCAGCTGCATTAATG
AATCGGCCAACGCGCGGGGAGAGGCGGTTTGCGTATTGGGCGCTCTTCCGCTTCCTCGCTCACTGACTCG
CTGCGCTCGGTCGTTCGGCTGCGGCGAGCGGTATCAGCTCACTCAAAGGCGGTAATACGGTTATCCACAG
AATCAGGGGATAACGCAGGAAAGAACATGTGAGCAAAAGGCCAGCAAAAGGCCAGGAACCGTAAAAAGGC
CGCGTTGCTGGCGTTTTTCCATAGGCTCCGCCCCCCTGACGAGCATCACAAAAATCGACGCTCAAGTCAG
AGGTGGCGAAACCCGACAGGACTATAAAGATACCAGGCGTTTCCCCCTGGAAGCTCCCTCGTGCGCTCTC
CTGTTCCGACCCTGCCGCTTACCGGATACCTGTCCGCCTTTCTCCCTTCGGGAAGCGTGGCGCTTTCTCA
TAGCTCACGCTGTAGGTATCTCAGTTCGGTGTAGGTCGTTCGCTCCAAGCTGGGCTGTGTGCACGAACCC
CCCGTTCAGCCCGACCGCTGCGCCTTATCCGGTAACTATCGTCTTGAGTCCAACCCGGTAAGACACGACT
TATCGCCACTGGCAGCAGCCACTGGTAACAGGATTAGCAGAGCGAGGTATGTAGGCGGTGCTACAGAGTT
CTTGAAGTGGTGGCCTAACTACGGCTACACTAGAAGAACAGTATTTGGTATCTGCGCTCTGCTGAAGCCA
GTTACCTTCGGAAAAAGAGTTGGTAGCTCTTGATCCGGCAAACAAACCACCGCTGGTAGCGGTGGTTTTT
TTGTTTGCAAGCAGCAGATTACGCGCAGAAAAAAAGGATCTCAAGAAGATCCTTTGATCTTTTCTACGGG
GTCTGACGCTCAGTGGAACGAAAACTCACGTTAAGGGATTTTGGTCATGAGATTATCAAAAAGGATCTTC
ACCTAGATCCTTTTAAATTAAAAATGAAGTTTTAAATCAATCTAAAGTATATATGAGTAAACTTGGTCTG
ACAGTTACCAATGCTTAATCAGTGAGGCACCTATCTCAGCGATCTGTCTATTTCGTTCATCCATAGTTGC
CTGACTCCCCGTCGTGTAGATAACTACGATACGGGAGGGCTTACCATCTGGCCCCAGTGCTGCAATGATA
CCGCGGGACCCACGCTCACCGGCTCCAGATTTATCAGCAATAAACCAGCCAGCCGGAAGGGCCGAGCGCA
GAAGTGGTCCTGCAACTTTATCCGCCTCCATCCAGTCTATTAATTGTTGCCGGGAAGCTAGAGTAAGTAG
TTCGCCAGTTAATAGTTTGCGCAACGTTGTTGCCATTGCTACAGGCATCGTGGTGTCACGCTCGTCGTTT
GGTATGGCTTCATTCAGCTCCGGTTCCCAACGATCAAGGCGAGTTACATGATCCCCCATGTTGTGCAAAA
AAGCGGTTAGCTCCTTCGGTCCTCCGATCGTTGTCAGAAGTAAGTTGGCCGCAGTGTTATCACTCATGGT
TATGGCAGCACTGCATAATTCTCTTACTGTCATGCCATCCGTAAGATGCTTTTCTGTGACTGGTGAGTAC
TCAACCAAGTCATTCTGAGAATAGTGTATGCGGCGACCGAGTTGCTCTTGCCCGGCGTCAATACGGGATA
ATACCGCGCCACATAGCAGAACTTTAAAAGTGCTCATCATTGGAAAACGTTCTTCGGGGCGAAAACTCTC
AAGGATCTTACCGCTGTTGAGATCCAGTTCGATGTAACCCACTCGTGCACCCAACTGATCTTCAGCATCT
TTTACTTTCACCAGCGTTTCTGGGTGAGCAAAAACAGGAAGGCAAAATGCCGCAAAAAAGGGAATAAGGG
CGACACGGAAATGTTGAATACTCATACTCTTCCTTTTTCAATATTATTGAAGCATTTATCAGGGTTATTG
TCTCATGAGCGGATACATATTTGAATGTATTTAGAAAAATAAACAAATAGGGGTTCCGCGCACATTTCCC
CGAAAAGTGCCACCTAAATTGTAAGCGTTAATATTTTGTTAAAATTCGCGTTAAATTTTTGTTAAATCAG
CTCATTTTTTAACCAATAGGCCGAAATCGGCAAAATCCCTTATAAATCAAAAGAATAGACCGAGATAGGG
T
[37 nt withheld, positions 2382-2418]
AAAGAACGTGGACTCCAACGTCAAAGG
[49 nt withheld, positions 2446-2494]
T
[91 nt withheld, positions 2496-2586]
G
[124 nt withheld, positions 2588-2711]
CCCATTCGCCATTCAGGCTGCGCAACTGTTGGGAAGGGCGATCGGTGCGGGCCTCTTCGCTATTACGCCA
GCTGGCGAAAGGGGGATGTGCTGCAAGGCGATTAAGTTGGGTAACGCCAGGGTTTTCCCAGTCACGACGT
TGTAAAACGACGGCCAGTGAATTGTAATACGACTCACTATAGGGCGAATTGGGTACGTACCGGGCCCCTA
GTATGTATGTAAGTTAATAAAACCCATTTTTGCGGAAAGTAGATAAAAAAAACATTTTTTTTTTTTACTG
CACTGGATATCATTGAACTTATCTGATCAGTTTTAAATTTACTTCGATCCAAGGGTATTTGATGTACCAG
GTTCTTTCGATTACCTCTCACTCAAAATGACATTCCACTCAAAGTCAGCGCTGTTTGCCTCCTTCTCTGT
CCACAGAAATATCGCCGTCTCTTTCGCCGCTGCGTCCGCTATCTCTTTCGCCACCGTTTGTAGCGTTACG
TAGCGTCAATGTCCGCCTTCAGTTGCATTTTGTCAGCGGTTTCGTGACGAAGCTCCAAGCGGTTTACGCC
ATCAATTAAACACAAAGTGCTGTGCCAAAACTCCTCTCGCTTCTTATTTTTGTTTGTTTTTTGAGTGATT
GGGGTGGTGATTGGTTTTGGGTGGGTAAGCAGGGGAAAGTGTGAAAAATCCCGGCAATGGGCCAAGAGGA
TCAGGAGCTATTAATTCGCGGAGGCAGCAAACACCCATCTGCCGAGCATCTGAACAATGTGAGTAGTACA
TGTGCATACATCTTAAGTTCACTTGATCTATAGGAACTGCGATTGCAACATCAAATTGTCTGCGGCGTGA
GAACTGCGACCCACAAAAATCCCAAACCGCAATTGCACAAACAAATAGTGACACGAAACAGATTATTCTG
GTAGCTGTTCTCGCTATATAAGACAATTTTTGAGATCATATCATGATCAAGACATCTAAAGGCATTCATT
TTCGACTATATTCTTTTTTACAAAAAATATAACAACCAGATATTTTAAGCTGATCCTAGATGCACAAAAA
ATAAATAAAAGTATAAACCTACTTCGTAGGATACTTCGGGGTACTTTTTGTTCGGGGTTAGATGAGCATA
ACGCTTGTAGTTGATATTTGAGATCCCCTATCATTGCAGGGTGACAGCGGAGCGGCTTCGCAGAGCTGCA
TTAACCAGGGCTTCGGGCAGGCCAAAAACTACGGCACGCTCCGGCCACCCAGTCCGCCGGAGGACTCCGG
TTCAGGGAGCGGCCAACTAGCCGAGAACCTCACCTATGCCTGGCACAATATGGACATCTTTGGGGCGGTC
AATCAGCCGGGCTCCGGATGGCGGCAGCTGGTCAACCGGACACGCGGACTATTCTGCAACGAGCGACACA
TACCGGCGCCCAGGAAACATTTGCTCAAGAACGGTGAGTTTCTATTCGCAGTCGGCTGATCTGTGTGAAA
TCTTAATAAAGGGTCCAATTACCAATTTGAAACTCAGTTTGCGGCGTGGCCTATCCGGGCGAACTTTTGG
CCGTGATGGGCAGTTCCGGTGCCGGAAAGACGACCCTGCTGAATGCCCTTGCCTTTCGATCGCCGCAGGG
CATCCAAGTATCGCCATCCGGGATGCGACTGCTCAATGGCCAACCTGTGGACGCCAAGGAGATGCAGGCC
AGGTGCGCCTATGTCCAGCAGGATGACCTCTTTATCGGCTCCCTAACGGCCAGGGAACACCTGATTTTCC
AAGCCATGGTGCGGATGCCACGACATCTGACCTATCGGCAGCGAGTGGCCCGCGTGGATCAGGTGATCCA
GGAGCTTTCGCTCAGCAAATGTCAGCACACGATCATCGGTGTGCCCGGCAGGGTGAAAGGTCTGTCCGGC
GGAGAAAGGAAGCGTCTGGCATTCGCCTCCGAGGCTCTAACCGATCCGCCGCTTCTGATCTGCGATGAGC
CCACCTCCGGACTGGACTCCTTTACCGCCCACAGCGTCGTCCAGGTGCTGAAGAAGCTGTCGCAGAAGGG
CAAGACCGTCATCCTGACCATTCATCAGCCGTCATCCGAGCTGTTTGAGCTCTTTGACAAGATCCTTCTG
ATGGCCGAGGGCAGGGTAGCTTTCTTGGGCACTCCCAGCGAAGCCGTCGACTTCTTTTCCTAGTGAGTTC
GATGTGTTTATTAAGGGTATCTAGTATTACATAACATCTCAACTCCTATCCAGCGTGGGTGCCCAGTGTC
CTACCAACTACAATCCGGCGGACTTTTACGTACAGGTGTTGGCCGTTGTGCCCGGACGGGAGATCGAGTC
CCGTGATCGGATCGCCAAGATATGCGACAATTTTGCCATTAGCAAAGTAGCCCGGGATATGGAGCAGTTG
TTGGCCACCAAAAATCTGGAGAAGCCACTGGAGCAGCCGGAGAATGGGTACACCTACAAGGCCACCTGGT
TCATGCAGTTCCGGGCGGTCCTGTGGCGATCCTGGCTGTCGGTGCTCAAGGAACCACTCCTCGTAAAAGT
GCGACTTATTCAGACAACGGTGAGTGGTTCCAGTGGAAACAAATGATATAACGCTTACAATTCTTGGAAA
CAAATTCGCTAGATTTTAGATAGAATTGCCTGATTCCACACCCTTCTTAGTTTTTTTCAATGAGATGTAT
AGTTTATAGTTTTGCAGAAGATAAATAAATTTCATTTAACTCGCGAATATTAATGAGATGCGAGTAACAT
TTTAATTTGCAGATGGTTGCCATCTTGATTGGCCTCATCTTTTTGGGCCAACAACTCACGCAAGTGGGTG
TGATGAATATCAACGGAGCCATCTTCCTCTTCCTGACCAACATGACCTTTCAAAACGTCTTTGCCACGAT
AAATGTAAGTCATGTTTAGAATACATTTGCATTTCAATAATTTACTAACTTTCTAATGAATCGATTCGAT
TTAGGTGTTCACCTCAGAGCTGCCAGTTTTTATGAGGGAGGCCCGAAGTCGACTTTATCGCTGTGACACA
TACTTTCTGGGCAAAACGATTGCCGAATTGCCGCTTTTTCTCACAGTGCCACTGGTTTTCACGGCGATTG
CCTATCCGATGATCGGACTGCGGGCCGGAGTGCTGCACTTCTTCAACTGCCTGGCGCTGGTCACTCTGGT
GGCCAATGTGTCAACGTCCTTCGGATATCTAATATCCTGCGCCAGCTCCTCGACCTCGATGGCGCTGTCT
GTGGGTCCGCCGGTTATCATACCATTCCTGCTCTTTGGCGGCTTCTTCTTGAACTCGGGCTCGGTGCCAG
TATACCTCAAATGGTTGTCGTACCTCTCATGGTTCCGTTACGCCAACGAGGGTCTGCTGATTAACCAATG
GGCGGACGTGGAGCCGGGCGAAATTAGCTGCACATCGTCGAACACCACGTGCCCCAGTTCGGGCAAGGTC
ATCCTGGAGACGCTTAACTTCTCCGCCGCCGATCTGCCGCTGGACTACGTGGGTCTGGCCATTCTCATCG
TGAGCTTCCGGGTGCTCGCATATCTGGCTCTAAGACTTCGGGCCCGACGCAAGGAGTAGCCGACATATAT
CCGAAATAACTGCTTGTTTTTTTTTTTACCATTATTACCATCGTGTTTACTGTTTATTGCCCCCTCAAAA
AGCTAATGTAATTATATTTGTGCCAATAAAAACAAGATATGACCTATAGAATACAAGTATTTCCCCTTCG
AACATCCCCACAAGTAGACTTTGGATTTGTTTCTAACCAAAAGACTTACACACCTGCATACCTTAGAATT
CTTTTTTGCTCACCTGTGATTGCTCCTACTCAAATACAAAAACATCAAATTTTCTGTCAATAAAGCATAT
TTATTTATATTTATTTTACAGGAAAGAATTCCTTTTAAAGTGTATTTTAACCTATAATGAAAAACGATTA
AAAAAAATACATAAAATAATTCGAAAATTTTTGAATAGCCCAGGTTGATAAAAATTCATTTCATACGTTT
TATAACTTATGCCCCTAAGTATTTTTTGACCATAGTGTTTCAATTCTACATTAATTTTACAGAGTAGAAT
GAAACGCCACCTACTCAGCCAAGAGGCGAAAAGGTTAGCTCGCCAAGCAGAGAGGGCGCCAGTGCTCACT
ACTTTTTATAATTCTCAACTTCTTTTTCCAGACTCAGTTCGTATATATAGACCTATTTTCAATTTAACGT
CGGGGCTTTGAGTGTGTGTAGACATCAAGCATCGGTGGTTCAGTGGTAGAATGCTCGCCTGCCACGCGGG
CGGCCCGGGTTCGATTCCCGGCCGATGCAGGGTCTTCGTTTTAGAGCTAGAAATAGCAAGTTAAAATAAG
GCTAGTCCGTTATCAACTTGAAAAAGTGGCACCGAGTCGGTGCTAACAAAGCACCAGTGGTCTAGTGGTA
GAATAGTACCCTGCCACGGTACAGACCCGGGTTCGATTCCCGGCTGGTGCAGAAGACCTGTTTTAGAGCT
AGAAATAGCAAGTTAAAATAAGGCTAGTCCGTTATCAACTTGAAAAAGTGGCACCGAGTCGGTGCTTTTT
TGCCTACCTGGAGCCTGAGAGTTGTTCAATAAAATAAAAATGTTTCGTTTTTTTGCTTTCGCCAGTATTT
ATTATTTTTCATCAATATGTATTCAATTTGGTATGTATTTAGTAATTGTAATATATAGACAATGGTTTTC
CGTTGACGTACATACATCTGACGTGTGTTTATTTAGACATAATAGTTATGTTTTCACATCTTTTTAATGT
TCGCTTAATGCGTATGCATTCTAGAGTGGTGTGCCAACCAACAACGGATCCACTAGTGTCGACGATGTAG
GTCACAGTCTCGAAGCCGCGGTGCGGGTGCCAGGGCGTGCCCTTGGGCTCCCCGGGCGCGTACTCCACCT
CACCCATCTGGTCCATCATGATGAACGGGTCGAGGTGGCGGTAGTTGATCCCGGCGAACGCGCGGCGCAC
CGGGAAGCCCTCGCCCTCGAAACCGCTGGGCGCGGTGGTCACGGTGAGCACGGGACGTGCGACGGCGTCG
GCGGGTGCGGATACGCGGGGCA
Features (pLannotate 1.2.2; 19 found; start..end, strand, type, name):
     65..83      -  promoter       T3 promoter: promoter for bacteriophage T3 RNA polymerase
    128..144     -  protein_bind   lac operator: The lac repressor binds to the lac operator to inhibit transcription in E. coli. This inhibition can be relieved by adding lactose or isopropyl-β-D-thiogalactopyranoside (IPTG). lac repressor encoded by lacI
    152..182     -  promoter       lac promoter: promoter for the E. coli lac operon
    197..218     -  protein_bind   CAP binding site: CAP binding activates transcription in the presence of cAMP. E. coli catabolite activator protein
    231..323     -  CDS            lacI (fragment): lac repressor; lacI; The lac repressor binds to the lac operator to inhibit transcription in E. coli. This inhibition can be relieved by adding lactose or isopropyl-β-D-thiogalactopyranoside (IPTG).
    506..1094    -  rep_origin     ori: high-copy-number ColE1/pMB1/pBR322/pUC origin of replication
   1265..2125    -  CDS            AmpR: β-lactamase; bla; confers resistance to ampicillin, carbenicillin, and related antibiotics
   2126..2230    -  promoter       AmpR promoter: bla
   2283..2711    -  rep_origin     f1 ori (sequence partly withheld): f1 bacteriophage origin of replication; arrow indicates direction of (+) strand synthesis
   2716..2873    -  CDS            lacZα (fragment): LacZα fragment of β-galactosidase; lacZ fragment
   2876..2894    +  promoter       T7 promoter: promoter for bacteriophage T7 RNA polymerase
   2919..6486    +  gene           mini-white (fragment): white; This modified version of the white gene lacks part of the first intron.
   6493..6913    +  promoter       dU6-3 promoter: RNA polymerase III promoter for Drosophila U6-3 snRNA (Port et al., 2014)
   6939..7009    +  ncRNA          tRNA: Accession: RF00005 - tRNA
   7019..7094    +  misc_RNA       gRNA scaffold: guide RNA scaffold for the Streptococcus pyogenes CRISPR/Cas9 system
   7101..7171    +  ncRNA          tRNA: Accession: RF00005 - tRNA
   7181..7256    +  misc_RNA       gRNA scaffold: guide RNA scaffold for the Streptococcus pyogenes CRISPR/Cas9 system
   7497..7516    +  protein_bind   gypsy insulator (fragment): chromatin insulator from Drosophila Su(Hw), CP190, and Mod(mdg4)67.2
   7550..7619    +  protein_bind   attB: attB site for the φC31 integrase (Groth et al., 2000) phage φC31 integrase
