[The description below was written by a language model from this plasmid's Addgene catalogue record and pLannotate feature annotations shown in this document.]
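Description:
pCFD5_w is a Drosophila melanogaster transgenesis and expression plasmid for ubiquitous production of one or several CRISPR sgRNAs. The catalogue lists it as an insect expression vector built on the pCFD6 backbone, with a stated total size of about 7.8 kb; the annotated sequence record is 7,773 nt, slightly shorter than the catalogued figure. In E. coli it is maintained through a high-copy ColE1/pUC-type origin and selected with ampicillin via the β-lactamase gene. An f1 origin, remnants of lacZα and lacI, the lac promoter/operator, and flanking T3 and T7 promoters are left over from the cloning-vector backbone.

The payload is a roughly 1 kb cassette driven by the Drosophila U6:3 promoter, an RNA polymerase III promoter active in essentially all cells. Downstream, the annotation shows an alternating arrangement of tRNA, Streptococcus pyogenes Cas9 gRNA scaffold, a second tRNA and a second gRNA scaffold. In this design, guide sequences are cloned between the tRNAs and scaffolds. The single transcript is then cut by the endogenous tRNA-processing machinery, releasing individual functional sgRNAs, so multiple guides can be expressed from one promoter.

For fly transgenesis, a φC31 attB site permits integrase-mediated, site-specific insertion into attP landing sites in the genome. The mini-white gene, a version of white lacking part of its first intron, serves as an eye-colour marker to identify transformants. A fragment of the gypsy insulator is also annotated near the attB site. The resulting sgRNA-expressing flies would typically be combined with a source of Cas9 for single or multiplexed genome editing, although the record itself does not detail specific applications.
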