Addgene plasmid #112645: pCFD5_w
Purpose: Ubiquitous expression of one or multiple sgRNAs in Drosophila. Selection marker: Mini-white.
Depositing lab: Michael Boutros. Depositing organization: Deutsches Krebsforschungszentrum (DKFZ).
Backbone
  Vector backbone: pCFD6
  Backbone manufacturer: Fillip Port and Simon Bullock
  Backbone size w/o insert (bp): 6700
  Total vector size (bp): 7791
  Vector type: Insect Expression
  Selectable markers: mini-white
Growth in bacteria
  Bacterial resistance: Ampicillin, 100 μg/mL
  Growth temperature: 37°C
  Growth strain: DH5alpha
  Copy number: Unknown
Gene/Insert
  Gene/Insert name: U6:3-tRNA-sgRNA expression cassette
  Species: D. melanogaster (fly)
  Insert size (bp): 1000
Terms and licenses: Academic/Nonprofit Terms; Industry Terms: Not Available to Industry
Depositor comments: Plasmid by Fillip Port and Michael Boutros. A detailed cloning protocol is available at http://crisprflydesign.org/grna-expression-vectors/
How to cite: pCFD5_w was a gift from Michael Boutros (Addgene plasmid # 112645 ; http://n2t.net/addgene:112645 ; RRID:Addgene_112645)
