LOCUS       Exported 7791 bp ds-DNA circular SYN 12-MAY-2021
DEFINITION  Ubiquitous expression of one or multiple sgRNAs in Drosophila.
            Selection marker: Mini-white..
ACCESSION   .
VERSION     .
KEYWORDS    pCFD5_w
SOURCE      synthetic DNA construct
  ORGANISM  synthetic DNA construct
REFERENCE   1 (bases 1 to 7791)
  TITLE     crisprflydesign.org
  JOURNAL   Unpublished
REFERENCE   2 (bases 1 to 7791)
  AUTHORS   .
  TITLE     Direct Submission
  JOURNAL   Exported May 12, 2021 from SnapGene Server 1.1.58
            http://www.snapgene.com
FEATURES             Location/Qualifiers
     source          1..7791
                     /organism="synthetic DNA construct"
                     /mol_type="other DNA"
     protein_bind    54..123
                     /label=attB
                     /bound_moiety="phage phi-C31 integrase"
                     /note="attB site for the phi-C31 integrase (Groth et al.,
                     2000)"
     promoter        complement(342..360)
                     /label=T3 promoter
                     /note="promoter for bacteriophage T3 RNA polymerase"
     primer_bind     complement(381..397)
                     /label=M13 rev
                     /note="common sequencing primer, one of multiple similar
                     variants"
     primer_bind     complement(381..397)
                     /label=M13 Reverse
                     /note="In lacZ gene. Also called M13-rev"
     primer_bind     complement(394..416)
                     /label=M13/pUC Reverse
                     /note="In lacZ gene"
     protein_bind    405..421
                     /label=lac operator
                     /bound_moiety="lac repressor encoded by lacI"
                     /note="The lac repressor binds to the lac operator to
                     inhibit transcription in E. coli. This inhibition can be
                     relieved by adding lactose or
                     isopropyl-beta-D-thiogalactopyranoside (IPTG)."
     promoter        complement(429..459)
                     /label=lac promoter
                     /note="promoter for the E. coli lac operon"
     protein_bind    474..495
                     /label=CAP binding site
                     /bound_moiety="E. coli catabolite activator protein"
                     /note="CAP binding activates transcription in the presence
                     of cAMP."
     primer_bind     complement(612..629)
                     /label=L4440
                     /note="L4440 vector, forward primer"
     rep_origin      complement(783..1371)
                     /direction=LEFT
                     /label=ori
                     /note="high-copy-number ColE1/pMB1/pBR322/pUC origin of
                     replication"
     primer_bind     complement(863..882)
                     /label=pBR322ori-F
                     /note="pBR322 origin, forward primer"
     CDS             complement(1542..2402)
                     /codon_start=1
                     /gene="bla"
                     /product="beta-lactamase"
                     /label=AmpR
                     /note="confers resistance to ampicillin, carbenicillin, and
                     related antibiotics"
                     /translation="MSIQHFRVALIPFFAAFCLPVFAHPETLVKVKDAEDQLGARVGYI
                     ELDLNSGKILESFRPEERFPMMSTFKVLLCGAVLSRIDAGQEQLGRRIHYSQNDLVEYS
                     PVTEKHLTDGMTVRELCSAAITMSDNTAANLLLTTIGGPKELTAFLHNMGDHVTRLDRW
                     EPELNEAIPNDERDTTMPVAMATTLRKLLTGELLTLASRQQLIDWMEADKVAGPLLRSA
                     LPAGWFIADKSGAGERGSRGIIAALGPDGKPSRIVVIYTTGSQATMDERNRQIAEIGAS
                     LIKHW"
     primer_bind     2165..2184
                     /label=Amp-R
                     /note="Ampicillin resistance gene, reverse primer"
     promoter        complement(2403..2507)
                     /gene="bla"
                     /label=AmpR promoter
     rep_origin      complement(2533..2988)
                     /direction=LEFT
                     /label=f1 ori
                     /note="f1 bacteriophage origin of replication; arrow
                     indicates direction of (+) strand synthesis"
     primer_bind     complement(2670..2691)
                     /label=F1ori-F
                     /note="F1 origin, forward primer"
     primer_bind     2882..2901
                     /label=F1ori-R
                     /note="F1 origin, reverse primer"
     primer_bind     3115..3137
                     /label=M13/pUC Forward
                     /note="In lacZ gene"
     primer_bind     3129..3146
                     /label=M13 Forward
                     /note="In lacZ gene. Also called M13-F20 or M13 (-21)
                     Forward"
     primer_bind     3130..3146
                     /label=M13 fwd
                     /note="common sequencing primer, one of multiple similar
                     variants"
     primer_bind     3153..3172
                     /label=T7
                     /note="T7 promoter, forward primer"
     promoter        3153..3171
                     /label=T7 promoter
                     /note="promoter for bacteriophage T7 RNA polymerase"
     primer_bind     complement(3205..3223)
                     /label=pCasper-F
                     /note="Drosophila mini-white gene, reverse primer"
     CDS             join(3675..3746,4148..4421,4496..5150,5212..5527,5748..5879
                     ,5950..6564)
                     /codon_start=1
                     /gene="white"
                     /product="Drosophila white gene eye color pigment"
                     /label=mini-white
                     /note="This modified version of the white gene lacks part
                     of the first intron."
                     /translation="MGQEDQELLIRGGSKHPSAEHLNNGDSGAASQSCINQGFGQAKNY
                     GTLRPPSPPEDSGSGSGQLAENLTYAWHNMDIFGAVNQPGSGWRQLVNRTRGLFCNERH
                     IPAPRKHLLKNVCGVAYPGELLAVMGSSGAGKTTLLNALAFRSPQGIQVSPSGMRLLNG
                     QPVDAKEMQARCAYVQQDDLFIGSLTAREHLIFQAMVRMPRHLTYRQRVARVDQVIQEL
                     SLSKCQHTIIGVPGRVKGLSGGERKRLAFASEALTDPPLLICDEPTSGLDSFTAHSVVQ
                     VLKKLSQKGKTVILTIHQPSSELFELFDKILLMAEGRVAFLGTPSEAVDFFSYVGAQCP
                     TNYNPADFYVQVLAVVPGREIESRDRIAKICDNFAISKVARDMEQLLATKNLEKPLEQP
                     ENGYTYKATWFMQFRAVLWRSWLSVLKEPLLVKVRLIQTTMVAILIGLIFLGQQLTQVG
                     VMNINGAIFLFLTNMTFQNVFATINVFTSELPVFMREARSRLYRCDTYFLGKTIAELPL
                     FLTVPLVFTAIAYPMIGLRAGVLHFFNCLALVTLVANVSTSFGYLISCASSSTSMALSV
                     GPPVIIPFLLFGGFFLNSGSVPVYLKWLSYLSWFRYANEGLLINQWADVEPGEISCTSS
                     NTTCPSSGKVILETLNFSAADLPLDYVGLAILIVSFRVLAYLALRLRARRKE"
     promoter        6788..7208
                     /label=dU6-3 promoter
                     /note="RNA polymerase III promoter for Drosophila U6-3
                     snRNA (Port et al., 2014)"
     misc_RNA        7314..7389
                     /label=gRNA scaffold
                     /note="guide RNA scaffold for the Streptococcus pyogenes
                     CRISPR/Cas9 system"
     misc_RNA        7476..7551
                     /label=gRNA scaffold
                     /note="guide RNA scaffold for the Streptococcus pyogenes
                     CRISPR/Cas9 system"
ORIGIN
        1 gtggtgtgcc aaccaacaac ggatccacta gtgtcgacga tgtaggtcac agtctcgaag
       61 ccgcggtgcg ggtgccaggg cgtgcccttg ggctccccgg gcgcgtactc cacctcaccc
      121 atctggtcca tcatgatgaa cgggtcgagg tggcggtagt tgatcccggc gaacgcgcgg
      181 cgcaccggga agccctcgcc ctcgaaaccg ctgggcgcgg tggtcacggt gagcacggga
      241 cgtgcgacgg cgtcggcggg tgcggatacg cggggcagcg tcagcgggtt ctcgacggtc
      301 acggcgggca tgtcgacact agttctagcc agcttttgtt ccctttagtg agggttaatt
      361 tcgagcttgg cgtaatcatg gtcatagctg tttcctgtgt gaaattgtta tccgctcaca
      421 attccacaca acatacgagc cggaagcata aagtgtaaag cctggggtgc ctaatgagtg
      481 agctaactca cattaattgc gttgcgctca ctgcccgctt tccagtcggg aaacctgtcg
      541 tgccagctgc attaatgaat cggccaacgc gcggggagag gcggtttgcg tattgggcgc
      601 tcttccgctt cctcgctcac tgactcgctg cgctcggtcg ttcggctgcg gcgagcggta
      661 tcagctcact caaaggcggt aatacggtta tccacagaat caggggataa cgcaggaaag
      721 aacatgtgag caaaaggcca gcaaaaggcc aggaaccgta aaaaggccgc gttgctggcg
      781 tttttccata ggctccgccc ccctgacgag catcacaaaa atcgacgctc aagtcagagg
      841 tggcgaaacc cgacaggact ataaagatac caggcgtttc cccctggaag ctccctcgtg
      901 cgctctcctg ttccgaccct gccgcttacc ggatacctgt ccgcctttct cccttcggga
      961 agcgtggcgc tttctcatag ctcacgctgt aggtatctca gttcggtgta ggtcgttcgc
     1021 tccaagctgg gctgtgtgca cgaacccccc gttcagcccg accgctgcgc cttatccggt
     1081 aactatcgtc ttgagtccaa cccggtaaga cacgacttat cgccactggc agcagccact
     1141 ggtaacagga ttagcagagc gaggtatgta ggcggtgcta cagagttctt gaagtggtgg
     1201 cctaactacg gctacactag aagaacagta tttggtatct gcgctctgct gaagccagtt
     1261 accttcggaa aaagagttgg tagctcttga tccggcaaac aaaccaccgc tggtagcggt
     1321 ggtttttttg tttgcaagca gcagattacg cgcagaaaaa aaggatctca agaagatcct
     1381 ttgatctttt ctacggggtc tgacgctcag tggaacgaaa actcacgtta agggattttg
     1441 gtcatgagat tatcaaaaag gatcttcacc tagatccttt taaattaaaa atgaagtttt
     1501 aaatcaatct aaagtatata tgagtaaact tggtctgaca gttaccaatg cttaatcagt
     1561 gaggcaccta tctcagcgat ctgtctattt cgttcatcca tagttgcctg actccccgtc
     1621 gtgtagataa ctacgatacg ggagggctta ccatctggcc ccagtgctgc aatgataccg
     1681 cgggacccac gctcaccggc tccagattta tcagcaataa accagccagc cggaagggcc
     1741 gagcgcagaa gtggtcctgc aactttatcc gcctccatcc agtctattaa ttgttgccgg
     1801 gaagctagag taagtagttc gccagttaat agtttgcgca acgttgttgc cattgctaca
     1861 ggcatcgtgg tgtcacgctc gtcgtttggt atggcttcat tcagctccgg ttcccaacga
     1921 tcaaggcgag ttacatgatc ccccatgttg tgcaaaaaag cggttagctc cttcggtcct
     1981 ccgatcgttg tcagaagtaa gttggccgca gtgttatcac tcatggttat ggcagcactg
     2041 cataattctc ttactgtcat gccatccgta agatgctttt ctgtgactgg tgagtactca
     2101 accaagtcat tctgagaata gtgtatgcgg cgaccgagtt gctcttgccc ggcgtcaata
     2161 cgggataata ccgcgccaca tagcagaact ttaaaagtgc tcatcattgg aaaacgttct
     2221 tcggggcgaa aactctcaag gatcttaccg ctgttgagat ccagttcgat gtaacccact
     2281 cgtgcaccca actgatcttc agcatctttt actttcacca gcgtttctgg gtgagcaaaa
     2341 acaggaaggc aaaatgccgc aaaaaaggga ataagggcga cacggaaatg ttgaatactc
     2401 atactcttcc tttttcaata ttattgaagc atttatcagg gttattgtct catgagcgga
     2461 tacatatttg aatgtattta gaaaaataaa caaatagggg ttccgcgcac atttccccga
     2521 aaagtgccac ctaaattgta agcgttaata ttttgttaaa attcgcgtta aatttttgtt
     2581 aaatcagctc attttttaac caataggccg aaatcggcaa aatcccttat aaatcaaaag
     2641 aatagaccga gatagggttg agtgttgttc cagtttggaa caagagtcca ctattaaaga
     2701 acgtggactc caacgtcaaa ggnnnnnnnn nnnnnnnnnn nnnnnnnnnn nnnnnnnnnn
     2761 nnnnnnnnnn ntnnnnnnnn nnnnnnnnnn nnnnnnnnnn nnnnnnnnnn nnnnnnnnnn
     2821 nnnnnnnnnn nnnnnnnnnn nnnnnnnnnn nnnnnnnnnn nnngnnnnnn nnnnnnnnnn
     2881 nnnnnnnnnn nnnnnnnnnn nnnnnnnnnn nnnnnnnnnn nnnnnnnnnn nnnnnnnnnn
     2941 nnnnnnnnnn nnnnnnnnnn nnnnnnnnnn nnnnnnnnnn nnnnnnnncc cattcgccat
     3001 tcaggctgcg caactgttgg gaagggcgat cggtgcgggc ctcttcgcta ttacgccagc
     3061 tggcgaaagg gggatgtgct gcaaggcgat taagttgggt aacgccaggg ttttcccagt
     3121 cacgacgttg taaaacgacg gccagtgaat tgtaatacga ctcactatag ggcgaattgg
     3181 gtacgtaccg ggcccctagt atgtatgtaa gttaataaaa cccatttttg cggaaagtag
     3241 ataaaaaaaa catttttttt ttttactgca ctggatatca ttgaacttat ctgatcagtt
     3301 ttaaatttac ttcgatccaa gggtatttga tgtaccaggt tctttcgatt acctctcact
     3361 caaaatgaca ttccactcaa agtcagcgct gtttgcctcc ttctctgtcc acagaaatat
     3421 cgccgtctct ttcgccgctg cgtccgctat ctctttcgcc accgtttgta gcgttacgta
     3481 gcgtcaatgt ccgccttcag ttgcattttg tcagcggttt cgtgacgaag ctccaagcgg
     3541 tttacgccat caattaaaca caaagtgctg tgccaaaact cctctcgctt cttatttttg
     3601 tttgtttttt gagtgattgg ggtggtgatt ggttttgggt gggtaagcag gggaaagtgt
     3661 gaaaaatccc ggcaatgggc caagaggatc aggagctatt aattcgcgga ggcagcaaac
     3721 acccatctgc cgagcatctg aacaatgtga gtagtacatg tgcatacatc ttaagttcac
     3781 ttgatctata ggaactgcga ttgcaacatc aaattgtctg cggcgtgaga actgcgaccc
     3841 acaaaaatcc caaaccgcaa ttgcacaaac aaatagtgac acgaaacaga ttattctggt
     3901 agctgttctc gctatataag acaatttttg agatcatatc atgatcaaga catctaaagg
     3961 cattcatttt cgactatatt cttttttaca aaaaatataa caaccagata ttttaagctg
     4021 atcctagatg cacaaaaaat aaataaaagt ataaacctac ttcgtaggat acttcggggt
     4081 actttttgtt cggggttaga tgagcataac gcttgtagtt gatatttgag atcccctatc
     4141 attgcagggt gacagcggag cggcttcgca gagctgcatt aaccagggct tcgggcaggc
     4201 caaaaactac ggcacgctcc ggccacccag tccgccggag gactccggtt cagggagcgg
     4261 ccaactagcc gagaacctca cctatgcctg gcacaatatg gacatctttg gggcggtcaa
     4321 tcagccgggc tccggatggc ggcagctggt caaccggaca cgcggactat tctgcaacga
     4381 gcgacacata ccggcgccca ggaaacattt gctcaagaac ggtgagtttc tattcgcagt
     4441 cggctgatct gtgtgaaatc ttaataaagg gtccaattac caatttgaaa ctcagtttgc
     4501 ggcgtggcct atccgggcga acttttggcc gtgatgggca gttccggtgc cggaaagacg
     4561 accctgctga atgcccttgc ctttcgatcg ccgcagggca tccaagtatc gccatccggg
     4621 atgcgactgc tcaatggcca acctgtggac gccaaggaga tgcaggccag gtgcgcctat
     4681 gtccagcagg atgacctctt tatcggctcc ctaacggcca gggaacacct gattttccag
     4741 gccatggtgc ggatgccacg acatctgacc tatcggcagc gagtggcccg cgtggatcag
     4801 gtgatccagg agctttcgct cagcaaatgt cagcacacga tcatcggtgt gcccggcagg
     4861 gtgaaaggtc tgtccggcgg agaaaggaag cgtctggcat tcgcctccga ggcactaacc
     4921 gatccgccgc ttctgatctg cgatgagccc acctccggac tggactcatt taccgcccac
     4981 agcgtcgtcc aggtgctgaa gaagctgtcg cagaagggca agaccgtcat cctgaccatt
     5041 catcagccgt catccgagct gtttgagctc tttgacaaga tccttctgat ggccgagggc
     5101 agggtagctt tcttgggcac tcccagcgaa gccgtcgact tcttttccta gtgagttcga
     5161 tgtgtttatt aagggtatct agcattacat tacatctcaa ctcctatcca gcgtgggtgc
     5221 ccagtgtcct accaactaca atccggcgga cttttacgta caggtgttgg ccgttgtgcc
     5281 cggacgggag atcgagtccc gtgatcggat cgccaagata tgcgacaatt ttgctattag
     5341 caaagtagcc cgggatatgg agcagttgtt ggccaccaaa aatttggaga agccactgga
     5401 gcagccggag aatgggtaca cctacaaggc cacctggttc atgcagttcc gggcggtcct
     5461 gtggcgatcc tggctgtcgg tgctcaagga accactcctc gtaaaagtgc gacttattca
     5521 gacaacggtg agtggttcca gtggaaacaa atgatataac gcttacaatt cttggaaaca
     5581 aattcgctag attttagtta gaattgcctg attccacacc cttcttagtt tttttcaatg
     5641 agatgtatag tttatagttt tgcagaaaat aaataaattt catttaactc gcgaacatgt
     5701 tgaagatatg aatattaatg agatgcgagt aacattttaa tttgcagatg gttgccatct
     5761 tgattggcct catctttttg ggccaacaac tcacgcaagt gggcgtgatg aatatcaacg
     5821 gagccatctt cctcttcctg accaacatga cctttcaaaa cgtctttgcc acgataaatg
     5881 taagtcttgt ttagaataca tttgcatatt aataatttac taactttcta atgaatcgat
     5941 tcgatttagg tgttcacctc agagctgcca gtttttatga gggaggcccg aagtcgactt
     6001 tatcgctgtg acacatactt tctgggcaaa acgattgccg aattaccgct ttttctcaca
     6061 gtgccactgg ttttcacggc gattgcctat ccgatgatcg gactgcgggc cggagtgctg
     6121 cacttcttca actgcctggc gctggtcact ctggtggcca atgtgtcaac gtccttcgga
     6181 tatctaatat cctgcgccag ctcctcgacc tcgatggcgc tgtctgtggg tccgccggtt
     6241 atcataccat tcctgctctt tggcggcttc ttcttgaact cgggctcggt gccagtatac
     6301 ctcaaatggt tgtcgtacct ctcatggttc cgttacgcca acgagggtct gctgattaac
     6361 caatgggcgg acgtggagcc gggcgaaatt agctgcacat cgtcgaacac cacgtgcccc
     6421 agttcgggca aggtcatcct ggagacgctt aacttctccg ccgccgatct gccgctggac
     6481 tacgtgggtc tggccattct catcgtgagc ttccgggtgc tcgcatatct ggctctaaga
     6541 cttcgggccc gacgcaagga gtagccgaca tatatccgaa ataactgctt gttttttttt
     6601 tttaccatta ttaccatcgt gtttactgtt tattgccccc tcaaaaagct aatgtaatta
     6661 tatttgtgcc aataaaaaca agatatgacc tatagaatac aagtatttcc ccttcgaaca
     6721 tccccacaag tagactttgg atttgtttct aaccaaaaga cttacacacc tgcatacctt
     6781 agaattcttt tttgctcacc tgtgattgct cctactcaaa tacaaaaaca tcaaattttc
     6841 tgtcaataaa gcatatttat ttatatttat tttacaggaa agaattcctt ttaaagtgta
     6901 ttttaaccta taatgaaaaa cgattaaaaa aaatacataa aataattcga aaatttttga
     6961 atagcccagg ttgataaaaa ttcatttcat acgttttata acttatgccc ctaagtattt
     7021 tttgaccata gtgtttcaat tctacattaa ttttacagag tagaatgaaa cgccacctac
     7081 tcagccaaga ggcgaaaagg ttagctcgcc aagcagagag ggcgccagtg ctcactactt
     7141 tttataattc tcaacttctt tttccagact cagttcgtat atatagacct attttcaatt
     7201 taacgtcggg gctttgagtg tgtgtagaca tcaagcatcg gtggttcagt ggtagaatgc
     7261 tcgcctgcca cgcgggcggc ccgggttcga ttcccggccg atgcagggtc ttcgttttag
     7321 agctagaaat agcaagttaa aataaggcta gtccgttatc aacttgaaaa agtggcaccg
     7381 agtcggtgct aacaaagcac cagtggtcta gtggtagaat agtaccctgc cacggtacag
     7441 acccgggttc gattcccggc tggtgcagaa gacctgtttt agagctagaa atagcaagtt
     7501 aaaataaggc tagtccgtta tcaacttgaa aaagtggcac cgagtcggtg cttttttgcc
     7561 tacctggagc ctgagagttg ttcaataaaa taaaaatgtt tcgttttttt gctttcgcca
     7621 gtatttatta tttttcatca atatgtattc aatttggtat gtatttagta attgtaatat
     7681 atagacaatg gttttccgtt gacgtacata catctgacgt gtgtttattt agacataata
     7741 gttatgtttt cacatctttt taatgttcgc ttaatgcgta tgcattctag a
//
